>Addgene plasmid #19675 | pGC236 | depositor full sequence | sequence record 9307 | Author sequence
AAGCTTGCATGCCTGCAGGTCGACTCTAGACCGCGGTTTTGGCGCGGATCCACTAGTTCTAGCTTCAAAA
GCATCAACAAGTTTGTACAAAAAAGCTGAACGAGAAACGTAAAATGATATAAATATCAATATATTAAATT
AGATTTTGCATAAAAAACAGACTACATAATACTGTAAAACACAACATATCCAGTCATATTGGCGGCCGCA
TTAGGCACCCCAGGCTTTACACTTTATGCTTCCGGCTCGTATAATGTGTGGATTTTGAGTTAGGATCCGT
CGAGATTTTCAGGAGCTAAGGAAGCTAAAATGGAGAAAAAAATCACTGGATATACCACCGTTGATATATC
CCAATGGCATCGTAAAGAACATTTTGAGGCATTTCAGTCAGTTGCTCAATGTACCTATAACCAGACCGTT
CAGCTGGATATTACGGCCTTTTTAAAGACCGTAAAGAAAAATAAGCACAAGTTTTATCCGGCCTTTATTC
ACATTCTTGCCCGCCTGATGAATGCTCATCCGGAATTCCGTATGGCAATGAAAGACGGTGAGCTGGTGAT
ATGGGATAGTGTTCACCCTTGTTACACCGTTTTCCATGAGCAAACTGAAACGTTTTCATCGCTCTGGAGT
GAATACCACGACGATTTCCGGCAGTTTCTACACATATATTCGCAAGATGTGGCGTGTTACGGTGAAAACC
TGGCCTATTTCCCTAAAGGGTTTATTGAGAATATGTTTTTCGTCTCAGCCAATCCCTGGGTGAGTTTCAC
CAGTTTTGATTTAAACGTGGCCAATATGGACAACTTCTTCGCCCCCGTTTTCACCATGGGCAAATATTAT
ACGCAAGGCGACAAGGTGCTGATGCCGCTGGCGATTCAGGTTCATCATGCCGTTTGTGATGGCTTCCATG
TCGGCAGAATGCTTAATGAATTACAACAGTACTGCGATGAGTGGCAGGGCGGGGCGTAAAGATCTGGATC
CGGCTTACTAAAAGCCAGATAACAGTATGCGTATTTGCGCGCTGATTTTTGCGGTATAAGAATATATACT
GATATGTATACCCGAAGTATGTCAAAAAGAGGTATGCTATGAAGCAGCGTATTACAGTGACAGTTGACAG
CGACAGCTATCAGTTGCTCAAGGCATATATGATGTCAATATCTCCGGTCTGGTAAGCACAACCATGCAGA
ATGAAGCCCGTCGTCTGCGTGCCGAACGCTGGAAAGCGGAAAATCAGGAAGGGATGGCTGAGGTCGCCCG
GTTTATTGAAATGAACGGCTCTTTTGCTGACGAGAACAGGGGCTGGTGAAATGCAGTTTAAGGTTTACAC
CTATAAAAGAGAGAGCCGTTATCGTCTGTTTGTGGATGTACAGAGTGATATTATTGACACGCCCGGGCGA
CGGATGGTGATCCCCCTGGCCAGTGCACGTCTGCTGTCAGATAAAGTCTCCCGTGAACTTTACCCGGTGG
TGCATATCGGGGATGAAAGCTGGCGCATGATGACCACCGATATGGCCAGTGTGCCGGTCTCCGTTATCGG
GGAAGAAGTGGCTGATCTCAGCCACCGCGAAAATGACATCAAAAACGCCATTAACCTGATGTTCTGGGGA
ATATAAATGTCAGGCTCCCTTATACACAGCCAGTCTGCAGGTCGACCATAGTGACTGGATATGTTGTGTT
TTACAGTATTATGTAGTCTGTTTTTTATGCAAAATCTAATTTAATATATTGATATTTATATCATTTTACG
TTTCTCGTTCAGCTTTCTTGTACAAAGTGGTTGATGCTCTGAAGTTCCTATACTTTCTAGAGAATAGGAA
CTTCGGAATAGGAACTTCAAGATCCCCGGGTATGTTTCGAATGATACTAACATAACATAGAACATTTTCA
GGAGCTCAGAAAAAATGACTGCTCCAAAGAAGAAGCGTAAGGTACCGGCAGAAAAAATGACTGCTCCAAA
GAAGAAGCGTAAGGTACCGGCAGAAAAAATGACTGCTCCAAAGAAGAAGCGTAAGGTACCGGCAGAAAAA
ATGACTGCTCCAAAGAAGAAGCGTAAGGTACCGGTAGAAAAAATGAGTAAAGGAGAAGAACTTTTCACTG
GAGTTGTCCCAATTCTTGTTGAATTAGATGGTGATGTTAATGGGCACAAATTTTCTGTCAGTGGAGAGGG
TGAAGGTGATGCAACATACGGAAAACTTACCCTTAAATTTATTTGCACTACTGGAAAACTACCTGTTCCA
TGGGTAAGTTTAAACATATATATACTAACTAACCCTGATTATTTAAATTTTCAGCCAACACTTGTCACTA
CTTTCTGTTATGGTGTTCAATGCTTCTCGAGATACCCAGATCATATGAAACGGCATGACTTTTTCAAGAG
TGCCATGCCCGAAGGTTATGTACAGGAAAGAACTATATTTTTCAAAGATGACGGGAACTACAAGACACGT
AAGTTTAAACAGTTCGGTACTAACTAACCATACATATTTAAATTTTCAGGTGCTGAAGTCAAGTTTGAAG
GTGATACCCTTGTTAATAGAATCGAGTTAAAAGGTATTGATTTTAAAGAAGATGGAAACATTCTTGGACA
CAAATTGGAATACAACTATAACTCACACAATGTATACATCATGGCAGACAAACAAAAGAATGGAATCAAA
GTTGTAAGTTTAAACATGATTTTACTAACTAACTAATCTGATTTAAATTTTCAGAACTTCAAAATTAGAC
ACAACATTGAAGATGGAAGCGTTCAACTAGCAGACCATTATCAACAAAATACTCCAATTGGCGATGGCCC
TGTCCTTTTACCAGACAACCATTACCTGTCCACACAATCTGCCCTTTCGAAAGATCCCAACGAAAAGAGA
GACCACATGGTCCTTCTTGAGTTTGTAACAGCTGCTGGGATTACACATGGCATGGACGAACTATACAAAA
GCCCACAAGCTTTGGAATTCGCTAGCCGGCCATACAAGTAATCCGGATGATCGACGCCAACGTCGTTGAA
TTTTCAAATTTTAAATACTGAATATTTGTTTTTTTTCCTATTATTTATTTATTCTCTTTGTGTTTTTTTT
CTTGCTTTCTAAAAAATTAATTCAATCCAAATCTAAACATGAGCGGTTTTTTTTCTCTTTCCGTCTCCCA
ATTCGTATTCCGCTCCTCTCATCTGAACACAATGTGCAAGTTTATTTATCTTCTCGCTTTCATTTCATTA
GGACGTGGGGGGAATTGGTGGAAGGGGGAAACACACAAAAGGATGATGGAAATGAAATAAGGACACACAA
TATGCAACAACATTCAATTCAGAAATATGGAGGAAGGTTTAAAAGAAAACATAAAAATATATAGAGGAGG
AAGGAAAACTAGTAAAAAATAAGCAAAGAAATTAGGCGAACGATGAGAATTGTCCTCGCTTGGGCCCTTT
CGTCTCGCGCGTTTCGGTGATGACGGTGAAAACCTCTGACACATGCAGCTCCCGGAGACGGTCACAGCTT
GTCTGTAAGCGGATGCCGGGAGCAGACAAGCCCGTCAGGGCGCGTCAGCGGGTGTTGGCGGGTGTCGGGG
CTGGCTTAACTATGCGGCATCAGAGCAGATTGTACTGAGAGTGCACCATATGCGGTGTGAAATACCGCAC
AGATGCGTAAGGAGAAAATACCGCATCAGGCGGCCTTAAGGGCCTCGTGATACGCCTATTTTTATAGGTT
AATGTCATGATAATAATGGTTTCTTAGACGTCAGGTGGCACTTTTCGGGGAAATGTGCGCGGAACCCCTA
TTTGTTTATTTTTCTAAATACATTCAAATATGTATCCGCTCATGAGACAATAACCCTGATAAATGCTTCA
ATAATATTGAAAAAGGAAGAGTATGAGTATTCAACATTTCCGTGTCGCCCTTATTCCCTTTTTTGCGGCA
TTTTGCCTTCCTGTTTTTGCTCACCCAGAAACGCTGGTGAAAGTAAAAGATGCTGAAGATCAGTTGGGTG
CACGAGTGGGTTACATCGAACTGGATCTCAACAGCGGTAAGATCCTTGAGAGTTTTCGCCCCGAAGAACG
TTTTCCAATGATGAGCACTTTTAAAGTTCTGCTATGTGGCGCGGTATTATCCCGTATTGACGCCGGGCAA
GAGCAACTCGGTCGCCGCATACACTATTCTCAGAATGACTTGGTTGAGTACTCACCAGTCACAGAAAAGC
ATCTTACGGATGGCATGACAGTAAGAGAATTATGCAGTGCTGCCATAACCATGAGTGATAACACTGCGGC
CAACTTACTTCTGACAACGATCGGAGGACCGAAGGAGCTAACCGCTTTTTTGCACAACATGGGGGATCAT
GTAACTCGCCTTGATCGTTGGGAACCGGAGCTGAATGAAGCCATACCAAACGACGAGCGTGACACCACGA
TGCCTGTAGCAATGGCAACAACGTTGCGCAAACTATTAACTGGCGAACTACTTACTCTAGCTTCCCGGCA
ACAATTAATAGACTGGATGGAGGCGGATAAAGTTGCAGGACCACTTCTGCGCTCGGCCCTTCCGGCTGGC
TGGTTTATTGCTGATAAATCTGGAGCCGGTGAGCGTGGGTCTCGCGGTATCATTGCAGCACTGGGGCCAG
ATGGTAAGCCCTCCCGTATCGTAGTTATCTACACGACGGGGAGTCAGGCAACTATGGATGAACGAAATAG
ACAGATCGCTGAGATAGGTGCCTCACTGATTAAGCATTGGTAACTGTCAGACCAAGTTTACTCATATATA
CTTTAGATTGATTTAAAACTTCATTTTTAATTTAAAAGGATCTAGGTGAAGATCCTTTTTGATAATCTCA
TGACCAAAATCCCTTAACGTGAGTTTTCGTTCCACTGAGCGTCAGACCCCGTAGAAAAGATCAAAGGATC
TTCTTGAGATCCTTTTTTTCTGCGCGTAATCTGCTGCTTGCAAACAAAAAAACCACCGCTACCAGCGGTG
GTTTGTTTGCCGGATCAAGAGCTACCAACTCTTTTTCCGAAGGTAACTGGCTTCAGCAGAGCGCAGATAC
CAAATACTGTCCTTCTAGTGTAGCCGTAGTTAGGCCACCACTTCAAGAACTCTGTAGCACCGCCTACATA
CCTCGCTCTGCTAATCCTGTTACCAGTGGCTGCTGCCAGTGGCGATAAGTCGTGTCTTACCGGGTTGGAC
TCAAGACGATAGTTACCGGATAAGGCGCAGCGGTCGGGCTGAACGGGGGGTTCGTGCACACAGCCCAGCT
TGGAGCGAACGACCTACACCGAACTGAGATACCTACAGCGTGAGCATTGAGAAAGCGCCACGCTTCCCGA
AGGGAGAAAGGCGGACAGGTATCCGGTAAGCGGCAGGGTCGGAACAGGAGAGCGCACGAGGGAGCTTCCA
GGGGGAAACGCCTGGTATCTTTATAGTCCTGTCGGGTTTCGCCACCTCTGACTTGAGCGTCGATTTTTGT
GATGCTCGTCAGGGGGGCGGAGCCTATGGAAAAACGCCAGCAACGCGGCCTTTTTACGGTTCCTGGCCTT
TTGCTGGCCTTTTGCTCACATGTTCTTTCCTGCGTTATCCCCTGATTCTGTGGATAACCGTATTACCGCC
TTTGAGTGAGCTGATACCGCTCGCCGCAGCCGAACGACCGAGCGCAGCGAGTCAGTGAGCGAGGAAGCGG
AAGAGCGCCCAATACGCAAACCGCCTCTCCCCGCGCGTTGGCCGATTCATTAATGCAGCTGGCACGACAG
GTTTCCCGACTGGAAAGCGGGCAGTGAGCGCAACGCAATTAATGTGAGTTAGCTCACTCATTAGGCACCC
CAGGCTTTACACTTTATGCTTCCGGCTCGTATGTTGTGTGGAATTGTGAGCGGATAACAATTTCACACAG
GAAACAGCTATGACCATGATTACGCCAAGCTGTAAGTTTAAACATGATCTTACTAACTAACTATTCTCAT
TTAAATTTTCAGAGCTTAAAAATGGCTGAAATCACTCACAACGATGGATACGCTAACAACTTGGAAATGA
AAT
Features (pLannotate 1.2.2; 20 found; start..end, strand, type, name):
      1..30      -  misc_feature   MCS (fragment): pUC18/19 multiple cloning site
     46..62      -  misc_feature   MCS (fragment): pBluescript multiple cloning site
     77..196     +  protein_bind   attR1: mutant version of attR; recombination site for the Gateway® LR reaction LR Clonase™
    226..256     +  promoter       lac UV5 promoter: E. coli lac promoter with an "up" mutation
    280..309     +  promoter       cat promoter (fragment): promoter of the E. coli cat gene encoding chloramphenicol acetyltransferase
    310..969     +  CDS            CmR: chloramphenicol acetyltransferase; cat; confers resistance to chloramphenicol
   1148..1306    +  CDS            ccdA (fragment): CCDA_ECO57 - Also known as H, letA. Experimental evidence at protein level: Swiss-Prot protein existence level 1. Antitoxin component of a type II toxin-antitoxin (TA) system which inhibits the post-segregational killing (PSK) of plasmid-free cells, also referred to as a plasmid addiction system. Binds to and blocks the activity of CcdB; will also remove bound CcdB protein from the CcdB-GyrA complex by forming a CcdA-CcdB complex, a process termed rejuvenation. Functions as a transcriptional corepressor for the ccdAB operon, repression also requires CcdB (By similarity). From Escherichia coli
   1311..1613    +  CDS            ccdB: CCDB_ECOLI - Also known as G, letB, letD. Experimental evidence at protein level: Swiss-Prot protein existence level 1. Toxic component of a type II toxin-antitoxin (TA) system, functioning in plasmid maintainence. Responsible for the post- segregational killing (PSK) of plasmid-free cells, also referred to as a plasmid addiction system. Half-life of over 2 hours. Cell killing by CcdB is accompanied by filamentation, defects in chromosome and plasmid segregation, defects in cell division, formation of anucleate cells, decreased DNA synthesis and plasmid loss. Interferes with the activity of DN
   1657..1781    -  protein_bind   attR2: mutant version of attR; recombination site for the Gateway® LR reaction LR Clonase™
   1791..1838    -  protein_bind   FRT: FLP-mediated recombination occurs in the 8-bp core sequence TCTAGAAA (Turan and Bode, 2011). FLP recombinase from the Saccharomyces cerevisiae 2μ plasmid
   2076..2936    +  CDS            sg25: sg25 is a basic (constitutively fluorescent) green fluorescent protein published in 1997, derived from Aequorea victoria.
   3434..3469    +  CDS            rop (fragment): Rop protein, which maintains plasmids at low copy number; rop
   3571..3670    +  misc_feature   bom (fragment): basis of mobility region from pBR322
   3768..3872    +  promoter       AmpR promoter: bla
   3873..4733    +  CDS            AmpR: β-lactamase; bla; confers resistance to ampicillin, carbenicillin, and related antibiotics
   4904..5492    +  rep_origin     ori: high-copy-number ColE1/pMB1/pBR322/pUC origin of replication
   5675..5767    +  CDS            lacI (fragment): lac repressor; lacI; The lac repressor binds to the lac operator to inhibit transcription in E. coli. This inhibition can be relieved by adding lactose or isopropyl-β-D-thiogalactopyranoside (IPTG).
   5780..5801    +  protein_bind   CAP binding site: CAP binding activates transcription in the presence of cAMP. E. coli catabolite activator protein
   5816..5846    +  promoter       lac promoter: promoter for the E. coli lac operon
   5854..5870    +  protein_bind   lac operator: The lac repressor binds to the lac operator to inhibit transcription in E. coli. This inhibition can be relieved by adding lactose or isopropyl-β-D-thiogalactopyranoside (IPTG). lac repressor encoded by lacI
