[The description below was written by a language model from this plasmid's Addgene catalogue record and pLannotate feature annotations shown in this document.]
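Description:
pGC236 is a 6,023 nt Gateway destination vector for C. elegans expression, built on the pGC231 backbone as part of a FLP/FRT ("FLP-Out") toolkit for controlled gene expression in the worm. It replicates in E. coli from a high-copy ColE1/pUC-type origin and carries an ampicillin resistance gene (bla) on the backbone. A second marker, chloramphenicol acetyltransferase, lies inside the Gateway cassette. That cassette also encodes the CcdB gyrase toxin, so the empty vector must be maintained in a ccdB-tolerant host such as DB3.1. In ordinary strains the toxin counterselects against unrecombined plasmid after an LR reaction.

The payload begins with the attR1–CmR–ccdB–attR2 cassette, which an LR Clonase reaction replaces with a fragment from an attL entry clone. The record does not say what that fragment should be. No worm promoter is annotated upstream of the cassette, so it is the likely position for a user-supplied promoter or upstream element. Immediately downstream of attR2 is a single FRT site, the target of the yeast 2μ FLP recombinase. It is followed by a green fluorescent protein coding region derived from Aequorea victoria. According to the insert name, this reporter is GFP fused to four nuclear localisation signals, preceded by an element denoted "iA" and terminated by the let-858 3′ region; these parts are not individually annotated in the feature table. Nuclear concentration of GFP makes expressing cells easier to identify. The single FRT suggests the plasmid serves as a module for assembling FLP-out constructs or as a post-excision-type reporter, though the record does not specify its exact role. Remaining features are lac promoter/operator and polylinker remnants from the cloning backbone.
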