Addgene plasmid #19675: pGC236
Depositing lab: Jane Hubbard. Depositing organization: NYU Grossman School of Medicine. Publication: A "FLP-Out" system for controlled gene expression in Caenorhabditis elegans. Voutev R, Hubbard EJ. Genetics. 2008 Sep;180(1):103-19. doi: 10.1534/genetics.108.090274. PubMed 18723890.
Backbone
  Vector backbone: pGC231
  Vector type: Worm Expression ; FLP/FRT, destination vector
Growth in bacteria
  Bacterial resistance: Chloramphenicol and Ampicillin, 25 & 100 μg/mL
  Growth temperature: 37°C
  Growth strain: DB3.1
  Growth instructions: DB3.1 cells
  Copy number: High Copy
Gene/Insert
  Gene/Insert name: Gateway(R1-R2)<iA-4xNLS-GFP::let-858(3’)
  Species: C. elegans (nematode), S. cerevisiae (budding yeast); A. victoria
  Tag / fusion protein: 4xNLS
  Cloning method: Restriction Enzyme
  Sequencing primers: 5′ M13R
Terms and licenses: Academic/Nonprofit Terms; Industry Terms: Not Available to Industry
How to cite: pGC236 was a gift from Jane Hubbard (Addgene plasmid # 19675 ; http://n2t.net/addgene:19675 ; RRID:Addgene_19675)
