>Addgene plasmid #19675 | pGC236 | addgene partial sequence | sequence record 25500 | 19675 with GFP-R
TCTCCTTTACTCATTTTTTCTACCGGTACCTTACGCTTCTTCTTTGGAGCAGTCATTTTTTCTGCCGGTA
CCTTACGCTTCTTCTTTGGAGCAGTCATTTTTTCTGCCGGTACCTTACGCTTCTTCTTTGGAGCAGTCAT
TTTTTCTGCCGGTACCTTACGCTTCTTCTTTGGAGCAGTCATTTTTTCTGAGCTCCTGAAAATGTTCTAT
GTTATGTTAGTATCATTCGAAACATACCCGGGGATCTTGAAGTTCCTATTCCGAAGTTCCTATTCTCTAG
AAAGTATAGGAACTTCAGAGCATCAACCACTTTGTACAAGAAAGCTGAACGAGAAACGTAAAATGATATA
AATATCAATATATTAAATTAGATTTTGCATAAAAAACAGACTACATAATACTGTAAAACACAACATATCC
AGTCACTATGGTCGACCTGCAGACTGGCTGTGTATAAGGGAGCCTGACATTTATATTCCCCAGAACATCA
GGTTAATGGCGTTTTTGATGTCATTTTCGCGGTGGCTGAGATCAGCCACTTCTTCCCCGATAACGGAGAC
CGGCACACTGGCCATATCGGTGGTCATCATGCGCCAGCTTTCATCCCCGATATGCACCACCGGGTAAAGT
TCACGGGAGACTTTATCTGACAGCAGACGTGCACTGGCCAGGGGGATCACCATCCGTCGCCCGGGGGGG
